Addgene plasmid #238529: pMpGWB-327-Ef1-MpCKA-WT-TagRFP
Purpose: Plant expression of wild-type M. polymorpha CK2 alpha, tagged with TagRFP in plants
Depositing lab: Michael Hothorn. Depositing organization: University of Geneva.
Backbone
  Vector backbone: pMpGWB300
  Backbone manufacturer: Takayuki Kohchi (Addgene plasmid # 68628)
  Vector type: Plant Expression
Growth in bacteria
  Bacterial resistance: Spectinomycin, 50 μg/mL
  Growth temperature: 37°C
  Growth strain: DH5alpha
  Copy number: High Copy
Gene/Insert
  Gene/Insert name: MpCKA (alt name: Mp8g05810)
  Species: M. polymorpha
  Tag / fusion protein: TagRFP (C terminal on insert)
  Cloning method: Gateway Cloning
Terms and licenses: Academic/Nonprofit Terms; Industry Terms: Not Available to Industry
How to cite: pMpGWB-327-Ef1-MpCKA-WT-TagRFP was a gift from Michael Hothorn (Addgene plasmid # 238529 ; http://n2t.net/addgene:238529 ; RRID:Addgene_238529)
