[The description below was written by a language model from this plasmid's Addgene catalogue record and pLannotate feature annotations shown in this document.]
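Description:
pMpGWB-327-Ef1-MpCKA-WT-TagRFP is a 14.2 kb binary T-DNA plant expression vector built on the pMpGWB300-series Gateway backbone developed for the liverwort Marchantia polymorpha. It carries two replication systems. A high-copy ColE1/pUC-type origin with the pBR322 bom site supports propagation in E. coli. The pVS1 oriV, RepA and StaA functions provide replication and stable maintenance in a second bacterial host, normally Agrobacterium for vectors of this type. Bacterial selection is by spectinomycin through the aadA (SmR) gene.

Between the nopaline-type right and left T-DNA borders sit two cassettes. The payload is the wild-type coding sequence of MpCKA (Mp8g05810), the catalytic alpha subunit of casein kinase 2 from M. polymorpha. The annotation software matched it by homology to maize CK2 alpha. It was inserted by Gateway recombination, is flanked by attB1 and attB2, and is fused in frame at its C terminus to the red fluorescent protein TagRFP, followed by the NOS terminator. The plasmid name indicates an EF1 promoter driving the fusion. The feature table does not annotate a promoter in the roughly 1.7 kb unannotated stretch upstream of attB1, so this assignment rests on the name alone.

The second cassette runs in the opposite orientation. It consists of an enhanced CaMV 35S promoter, an acetolactate synthase coding sequence matched to tobacco SURB, and the CaMV poly(A) signal. This arrangement presumably serves as the plant selectable marker, since ALS variants of this kind typically confer sulfonylurea herbicide resistance, but the record does not name the selection agent. The lacZα and lac promoter fragments are remnants of the cloning backbone.

The stated purpose of the construct is expression of TagRFP-tagged wild-type CK2 alpha in plants, which allows the kinase to be followed by fluorescence.
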