Features (pLannotate 1.2.2; 24 found; start..end, strand, type, name):
     54..78      -  misc_feature   RB T-DNA repeat: right border repeat from nopaline C58 T-DNA
    144..298     -  CDS            lacZα (fragment): LacZα fragment of β-galactosidase; lacZ fragment
   2057..2081    +  protein_bind   attB1: mutant version of attB; recombination site for the Gateway® BP reaction BP Clonase™
   2348..3343    +  CDS            ACK2: CSK2A_MAIZE - Experimental evidence at protein level: Swiss-Prot protein existence level 1. Casein kinases are operationally defined by their preferential utilization of acidic proteins such as caseins as substrates. The alpha chain contains the catalytic site. From Zea mays (Maize).
   3351..3375    -  protein_bind   attB2: mutant version of attB; recombination site for the Gateway® BP reaction BP Clonase™
   3407..4099    +  CDS            TagRFP: TagRFP is a basic (constitutively fluorescent) red fluorescent protein published in 2007, derived from Entacmaea quadricolor. It has very low acid sensitivity.
   4124..4376    +  terminator     NOS terminator: nopaline synthase terminator and poly(A) signal
   4431..4453    -  protein_bind   lac operator (fragment): The lac repressor binds to the lac operator to inhibit transcription in E. coli. This inhibition can be relieved by adding lactose or isopropyl-β-D-thiogalactopyranoside (IPTG). lac repressor encoded by lacI
   4457..4487    -  promoter       lac promoter: promoter for the E. coli lac operon
   4502..4523    -  protein_bind   CAP binding site: CAP binding activates transcription in the presence of cAMP. E. coli catabolite activator protein
   4608..4782    -  polyA_signal   CaMV poly(A) signal: cauliflower mosaic virus polyadenylation signal
   4792..6537    -  CDS            ALS SURB (fragment): ILVB2_TOBAC - Experimental evidence at protein level: Swiss-Prot protein existence level 1. From Nicotiana tabacum (Common tobacco).
   6865..7541    -  promoter       CaMV 35S promoter (enhanced): cauliflower mosaic virus 35S promoter with a duplicated enhancer region
   7736..7760    -  misc_feature   LB T-DNA repeat: left border repeat from nopaline C58 T-DNA
   8019..8042    +  promoter       Pc promoter (fragment): intI1 (promoter lies within the coding sequence); class 1 integron promoter
   8218..8274    +  CDS            GmR (fragment): gentamycin acetyltransferase; aacC1; confers resistance to gentamycin
   8285..9072    +  CDS            SmR (fragment): aminoglycoside adenylyltransferase (Murphy, 1985); aadA; confers resistance to spectinomycin and streptomycin
   9318..9906    +  rep_origin     ori: high-copy-number ColE1/pMB1/pBR322/pUC origin of replication
  10092..10232   -  misc_feature   bom: basis of mobility region from pBR322
  10334..10373   -  CDS            rop (fragment): Rop protein, which maintains plasmids at low copy number; rop
  10576..10770   -  rep_origin     pVS1 oriV: origin of replication for the Pseudomonas plasmid pVS1 (Heeb et al., 2000)
  10836..11909   -  CDS            pVS1 RepA: replication protein from the Pseudomonas plasmid pVS1 (Heeb et al., 2000)
  12338..12967   -  CDS            pVS1 StaA: stability protein from the Pseudomonas plasmid pVS1 (Heeb et al., 2000)
  13527..13928   -  CDS            Y4CG_SINFN (fragment): Protein inferred from homology: Swiss-Prot protein existence level 3. From Sinorhizobium fredii (strain NBRC 101917 / NGR234).
>Addgene plasmid #238529 | pMpGWB-327-Ef1-MpCKA-WT-TagRFP | addgene full sequence | sequence record 477294 | Addgene NGS Result
TTTCACGCCCTTTTAAATATCCGATTATTCTAATAAACGCTCTTTTCTCTTAGGTTTACCCGCCAATATA
TCCTGTCAAACACTGATAGTTTAAACTGAAGGCGGGAAACGACAATCTGATCCAAGCTCAAGCTGCTCTA
GCATTCGCCATTCAGGCTGCGCAACTGTTGGGAAGGGCGATCGGTGCGGGCCTCTTCGCTATTACGCCAG
CTGGCGAAAGGGGGATGTGCTGCAAGGCGATTAAGTTGGGTAACGCCAGGGTTTTCCCAGTCACGACGTT
GTAAAACGACGGCCAGTGCCAAGCTTGGCCCGGGCAAATGAGTCACACACATTGTTGAGAGACATATCAA
AATAACTCAATTGTAAGGTAAGTTGATAGATTTCCCAGTTAAATGCATTATTTTAACAATATTTGTATCT
CAAATTTTCAAAATCATATCAAATTTGCAGATCTTGATGATGATTCACAACTCTGTCTTCGATTTTTGAT
TGTTAACGGGTATCGATATTTGGGTAACTTAAAAAGAATTTGCTAAAGATCTTAAAAAACAGATTAAAAA
AACCTTTCAAAATAGCTAATCCTTTAAATCCGTTTCACAATATAATGCTCATTGATGATAATCGAAAAGA
TTCCATTTTAAAGTGCATATAAATTGCTTAATTATCTCTTTCTGTCTCGTAATATTTTGTTCTCTCCTAT
TGGATCGGACCCGCATCTTCTCGATCAGTTCACTATACTAATATTTGGTCAACTTCAAGAGAGATTAGAA
CTTCGTTCTCCAAAGTGTAAAGGCCGACAAGCAGAAAAGGAAACTTCAATCAGAAGCCTTCTAGGTTTTC
CCGCGTCCCAAAAAGCGAAGGGAGGACGGGGAGGACGGTGAGGCCAGAAGAAGAAAGCAACAGTAAAATC
TCATGTGATTGCGTGCATGTCATGGATCTATGGGATGCTAGTCCACCGTTTGGAAGTATGTGCAGAAGGA
GAAAGGCGCGGGAGGCCAAAAGCGACTTCGGCCACCTCTCTACTTTCTAGAAAGTTTGCTCGCAGCTTGT
AATAAGCGCGGAAAAGGTACTCGAAAAACCGGAGCAATCGGTGTGGTATCAGCAGTCGGGTTCGCTAAAC
CTACGTCTTCTTATTTTGGAATGTTAAATTGAAAGGGCGTGCCGGCCCTAAGCACGGACGATGTGACAGA
CGGAGGAGTGTGAGCAATTCGGATGACGATGCTGGCCGGCAGTCACGACAAAGAGTCCGAAGGGGCATGG
ACAGGGCAATATATAAATGGAAAAGAGGCTTTGAATATTCCTAACCCTTCGTCGTCGGCCTCCCAACTTG
CCCTCGCATGCTGAATTGGCCGCCTATCTGCGAATGGCCGGCCGCCGACCCTAAGTCGCAATAACTTGAA
CGGAGCCGATGCAAAGTCCTTATCGAACGCTCGTTATTATAAACGGGGCAGACCTAGGTATTTAATTATA
TCAAAACCCTCCGCAATTTCGCTAATCATTCCCTAATTTCTTCTACTTTGGCGTCTAGTGCTGTGGTCGC
GCTTGCTCTCAAAGCTCGCTGGGAGGCAGTGGAGCGTCTGGCTTAAAATCGATCGCCGCAACCCTAGAGT
TCCTTTCACTTCTTTCTCTCTTGCGTGGAGAGCATCGACATCGAAGAGCTGCATCTTGTCTTCTGGTATG
CGCCTTGTGCCCTCGTCTCTGTACGTCGTTACGATTGCTCGATATTGTGATTGTCTAGACCTGAAACCCG
ACTGGAGCTTTTACGTGGTGTCGATTGGGGCCTCGAGCGAGTGATTTTTTAGGTTCGTTTTAGCCAAGTA
CATCCCACTTTGGTCAGTCCTGTTATCTCGGTAAGGTGTTCAGTTCGGTCTCTGGTGCGGAGGTGCCTCG
TAAGTTTCCTGCATGATAGATTTGTCTATCCTTGACTTGAAGAGGAGTCGAAGGTCAGCGAGGTTGGCTG
TGTGCTATGGACGTCGGTGCTCCTTGGTTCCGTGCTTCTATGGGTGTTGCCTCAACAGTATTGATGTGCC
TGCAGAAAGGTTGACTAGAGTTATCAACAAGTTTGTACAAAAAAGCAGGCTTTATGCTACGCCGGTTGCT
TGATGTCCAGAAGGTAGGATGTCGGGACGCATGGAACTACACAGCTTGCTTCGTCCATGTGCGCCACCTT
CAGTCTATTCCCAGCTCTCTCAGTGGGACTTCCAGGGAGGCTCACAATAGCTTTCTCAGCCTGTCCAAAG
TCGTTGAACGAGTGCCGCTAAGCTCACGAAATACAGCAGCGTACGTGGCATATCCTTCTGCCAATCTGGC
TCAAAAAATAGGAAAGTCGATTCGGCGGCCAGGTGTGATGTCCAAGGCCCGAGTTTATGCAGATGTCAAT
GTCCAGAGGCCTAAAGAATATTGGGACTACGAAGCTCTGATAGTTCAATGGGGTGATCAGGAAGATTACG
AAGTGGTCCGTAAGGTTGGACGCGGCAAGTACAGTGAAGTTTTTGAAGGCATCAATTCCGAAAACAATGA
GCGCTGCATCATCAAGATTTTGAAGCCTGTAAAAAAGAAGAAGATAAAGCGAGAAATTAAGATTCTTCAA
AATCTTTGTGGAGGACCAAACATTGTGAAGCTTCTGGATATAGTTCGCGATCAGCAGTCTAAAACTCCCA
GCCTGGTATTTGAGTACGTGAACAATACAGACTTCAAAGTCCTGTATCCCACTTTGACGGATTATGACAT
TCGTTATTATATTCTGGAGCTTCTCAAGGCGCTTGATTACTGCCATTCCCAAGGAATTATGCACAGAGAC
GTCAAGCCTCACAACGTGATGATTGACCATGAGCAGCGGAAGCTTCGACTTATTGACTGGGGTCTTGCTG
AATTTTATCATCCTAGCAAAGAGTACAATGTCCGAGTAGCATCAAGGTACTTTAAAGGCCCCGAGCTTCT
TGTGGACCTACAAGACTATGATTACTCTTTGGACATGTGGAGTCTGGGTTGCATGTTTGCGGGAATGATC
TTTCGGAAAGAGCCTTTTTTCTACGGGCATGACAACCATGATCAGTTGGTCAAGATTGCTAAGGTCTTGG
GTACAGATGAGTTGAATATGTACCTGAATAAGTACCGGTTGGAACTTGATCCTCACTTGGAGGCACTTGT
AGGAAGGCATAGTAGAAAGCCGTGGTCGAAATTTATGAATAATGACAATCAGCATTTGGTGCTTCCGGAG
GCGGTTGACTTTTTGGATAAGCTTCTTCGGTATGACCATCAGGAACGGTTAACTGCCAGAGAAGCAATGC
TACATCCTTACTTCAATCCCGTCCGAGCAGTGGAGGCAAACAACCGTAATCGGATCCTGTACCCAGCTTT
CTTGTACAAAGTGGTTGATAACAGCGCTGGAGGCTCCGGTGGGAGCATGAGCGAGCTGATTAAGGAGAAC
ATGCACATGAAGCTGTACATGGAGGGCACCGTGAACAACCACCACTTCAAGTGCACATCCGAGGGCGAAG
GCAAGCCCTACGAGGGCACCCAGACCATGAGAATCAAGGTGGTCGAGGGCGGCCCTCTCCCCTTCGCCTT
CGACATCCTGGCTACCAGCTTCATGTACGGCAGCAGAACCTTCATCAACCACACCCAGGGCATCCCCGAC
TTCTTTAAGCAGTCCTTCCCTGAGGGCTTCACATGGGAGAGAGTCACCACATACGAAGACGGGGGCGTGC
TGACCGCTACCCAGGACACCAGCCTCCAGGACGGCTGCCTCATCTACAACGTCAAGATCAGAGGGGTGAA
CTTCCCATCCAACGGCCCTGTGATGCAGAAGAAAACACTCGGCTGGGAGGCCAACACCGAGATGCTGTAC
CCCGCTGACGGCGGCCTGGAAGGCAGAAGCGACATGGCCCTGAAGCTCGTGGGCGGGGGCCACCTGATCT
GCAACTTCAAGACCACATACAGATCCAAGAAACCCGCTAAGAACCTCAAGATGCCCGGCGTCTACTATGT
GGACCACAGACTGGAAAGAATCAAGGAGGCCGACAAAGAGACCTACGTCGAGCAGCACGAGGTGGCTGTG
GCCAGATACTGCGACCTCCCTAGCAAACTGGGGCACAAGTGAGCTTAGAGCTCGAATTTCCCCGATCGTT
CAAACATTTGGCAATAAAGTTTCTTAAGATTGAATCCTGTTGCCGGTCTTGCGATGATTATCATATAATT
TCTGTTGAATTACGTTAAGCATGTAATAATTAACATGTAATGCATGACGTTATTTATGAGATGGGTTTTT
ATGATTAGAGTCCCGCAATTATACATTTAATACGCGATAGAAAACAAAATATAGCGCGCAAACTAGGATA
AATTATCGCGCGCGGTGTCATCTATGTTACTAGATCGGGAATTGGTTCCGGAACCAATTCGTAATCATGT
CATAGCTGTTTCCTGTGTGAAATTGTTATCCGCTCACAATTCCACACAACATACGAGCCGGAAGCATAAA
GTGTAAAGCCTGGGGTGCCTAATGAGTGAGCTAACTCACATTAGGCTGAATTAGGCGCGCCTATTTCTGA
ATTCAACACATTGCGGACGTTTTTAATGTACTGAATTAACGCCGAATTAATTCGGGGGATCTGGATTTTA
GTACTGGATTTTGGTTTTAGGAATTAGAAATTTTATTGATAGAAGTATTTTACAAATACAAATACATACT
AAGGGTTTCTTATATGCTCAACACATGAGCGAAACCCTATAGGAACCCTAATTCCCTTATCTGGGAACTA
CTCACACATTATTATGGAGAAACTCGAGTTAGTATATAGTCCTTCCATCACCCTCTGTGATAATCTCCTT
AAAACTTGCTCCCCCAGGAATCATAGGCAGAACGTGCTCCTGGTGGGGAACTATCACATCCAGTAAATAA
GGACCGGGAGAATCTAGCATAGTTTGAATTGCTGCTCTTAGTTCATCCTTCTTCACCACACGCGCATTTG
GCACCTTGAAACCGTCTGCAACTGTACAGAAGTCGGGGTAGATCTGCTCCTCGTGATCTGGATCACCTAA
GTAAGTATGTGCTCTGTTGGCCTTGTAGAATCTATCCTCCAATTGTACGACCATTCCTAGATGTTGGTTG
TTTAAGATCATGATCTTCACGGGTAACTTCTCCACAAAAATTGTAGCCAACTCCTGTACGTTCATCACAA
AGCTACCATCGCCATCGATGTCGATCACAGGAATATCTGGTTGAGTTGCGGCAGCCCCCAAAGCAGAAGG
AAGTCCGAATCCCATGGCTCCAAGACCTCCAGATGTCAACCAACGCCGCGGTTCGTTGTACTTGAACCAC
TGGGCTGCCCACATTTGATGTTGGCCAACACCAGTAGATATGATGGCATTTCCACCAGTGAGTTCGTACA
GCGTCTGTATGGCAGATTGAGGAGCAATGGCATCCTCGAATACGGGAAACTTCATTGGCCATTTCTGCTT
TTGTTCTTCTAGTTCTGCCACCCAGTTGGAGAAGTCGAAAGTCCTCTTTTGACTCTTCAAGAGGGCATTG
ATTTCACTTAGCGCAGGTTTCACATCAGCACACATGGACACATGGGGCTGTTTGTTCTTTCCAATTTCAG
CAGGGTCAATATCGATATGAACGATGCTGGACCTGCTAGCAAAAGTCTCCAGTTTACCAGTCACTCGATC
GTCGAAACGCACTCCAAATGCCAACAACAGATCTGCTTGGTCCACGGCGTAGTTGGCGTAAACAGTTCCA
TGCATTCCAAGCATTTTCAAACTTAATGGATCAGACTCGGGATACGCTCCCAAACCCATTAAAGTCGATG
TGATAGGAATTCCGGTAAGCTCGACAAATTCCCTCAACTCTTCGCTGGCGTGATTGCAACCTCCTCCAGA
ATACACTACAGGCTTCTTAGAACTAGAAATGAGTCTTATAATCTGCTCGATTAACGTTGGTTCCGGTGGC
CGAGGCAGTCGTTGTAAGTAGCCCTTCAGTTGCATTGGCTGAGACCAATCTGGAATAGCCATTTGCTGTT
GCACGTCCTTGGGAATATCTACCAAGACTGGGCCCGGCCTACCTGAAGCTGCCAAAAAGAAAGCCTCCCT
GATTACGCGAGGGATGTCATCAATGTTCATAACAAGGTAATTGTGCTTGGTGATCGATCTCGTAACCTCC
ACAATTGGAGTTTCTTGAAAAGCATCGGTACCAATCATCCTACTGGATACTTGACCTGTAATGGCCACTA
GTGGCACACTGTCCAAGAGGGCATCAGCGAGCCCGGTAACAAGATTGGTCGCTCCAGGACCGGATGTGGC
TATACAAACCCCTACTCGTCCAGACGATTTAGCATAACCTTCAGCAGCGAAAATCTCCCCCTGCTCGTGG
CGACAGAGAATGTTGCGGATGCTGCTGGAACGTGTAAGAGCCTGGTGAATCTCCATAGACGCTCCGCCGG
GATAAGCGAACACCGTTCTAATCCCTTCTCGCTCAAGAGCCTCCACCAAAATGTCGGCTCCTTTGCGGGG
CTCGTCATCCTTGTAGCGAGACTGAAAGTCGGACGGGGTTGGTGCAACGAGTGACTTCCCGCTGCTAAGC
CGTGGTCCACTCACATCGACTGCAGACTGGATCTTCTCGCTAACAGCTTGGGCTTTCACTTCCAGTGAAC
GCTCAGTCTTCCGAGAGGTGTTGTATGCATGTCCCCTCAGAGCGGCTCCCGAGAAGAAACCACTCCTCAC
CTTTAGCTCTTTAGCTCCCTTGCAACAAGACCTTGCCGATGGCTGCACCTTCTCCAGGCTCGCTATGCTC
AAAGGCACAGCTGCGCATCCACTAATTGACGCCATGCTCGAGAGAGATAGATTTGTAGAGAGAGACTGGT
GATTTCAGCGTGTCCTCTCCAAATGAAATGAACTTCCTTATATAGAGGAAGGGTCTTGCGAAGGATAGTG
GGATTGTGCGTCATCCCTTACGTCAGTGGAGATATCACATCAATCCACTTGCTTTGAAGACGTGGTTGGA
ACGTCTTCTTTTTCCACGATGCTCCTCGTGGGTGGGGGTCCATCTTTGGGACCACTGTCGGCAGAGGCAT
CTTGAACGATAGCCTTTCCTTTATCGCAATTATGGCATTTGTAGGTGCCACCTTCCTTTTCTACTGTCCT
TTTGATGAAGTGACAGATAGCTGGGCAATGGAATCCGAGGAGGTTTCCCGATATTACCCTTTGTTGAAAA
GTCTCAATAGCCCTTTGGTCTTCTGAGACTGTATCTTTGATATTCTTGGAGTAGACGAGAGTGTCGTGCT
CCACCATGTTCACATCAATCCACTTGCTTTGAAGACGTGGTTGGAACGTCTTCTTTTTCCACGATGCTCC
TCGTGGGTGGGGGTCCATCTTTGGGACCACTGTCGGCAGAGGCATCTTGAACGATAGCCTTTCCTTTATC
GCAATGATGGCATTTGTAGGTGCCACCTTCCTTTTCTACTGTCCTTTTGATGAAGTGACAGATAGCTGGG
CAATGGAATCCGAGGAGGTTTCCCGATATTACCCTTTGTTGAAAAGTCTCAATAGCCCTTTGGTCTTCTG
AGACTGTATCTTTGATATTCTTGGAGTAGACGAGAGTGTCGTGCTCCACCATGTTGGCAAGCTGCTCTAG
CCAATACGCAAACCGAATTCAGAAATAAATTCAGCCTAATTCGGCGTTAATTCAGTACATTAAAAACGTC
CGCAATGTGTTATTAAGTTGTCTAAGCGTCAATTTGTTTACACCACAATATATCCTGCCACCAGCCAGCC
AACAGCTCCCCGACCGGCAGCTCGGCACAAAATCACCACTCGATACAGGCAGCCCATCAGTCCGGGACGG
CGTCAGCGGGAGAGCCGTTGTAAGGCGGCAGACTTTGCTCATGTTACCGATGCTATTCGGAAGAACGGCA
ACTAAGCTGCCGGGTTTGAAACACGGATGATCTCGCGGAGGGTAGCATGTTGATTGTAACGATGACAGAG
CGTTGCTGCCTGTGATCAATTCGGGCACGAACCCAGTGGACATAAGCCTGTTCGGTTCGTAAGCTGTAAT
GCAAGTAGCGTATGCGCTCACGCAACTGGTCCAGAACCTTGACCGAACGCAGCGGTGGTAACGGCGCAGT
GGCGGTTTTCATGGCTTGTTATGACTGTTTTTTTGGGGTACAGTCTATGCCTCGGGCATCCAAGCAGCAA
GCGCGTTACGCCGTGGGTCGATGTTTGATGTTATGGAGCAGCAACGATGTTACGCAGCAGGGCAGTCGCC
CTAAAACAAAGTTAAACATCATGGGGGAAGCGGTGATCGCCGAAGTATCGACTCAACTATCAGAGGTAGT
TGGCGTCATCGAGCGCCATCTCGAACCGACGTTGCTGGCCGTACATTTGTACGGCTCCGCAGTGGATGGC
GGCCTGAAGCCACACAGTGATATTGATTTGCTGGTTACGGTGACCGTAAGGCTTGATGAAACAACGCGGC
GAGCTTTGATCAACGACCTTTTGGAAACTTCGGCTTCCCCTGGAGAGAGCGAGATTCTCCGCGCTGTAGA
AGTCACCATTGTTGTGCACGACGACATCATTCCGTGGCGTTATCCAGCTAAGCGCGAACTGCAATTTGGA
GAATGGCAGCGCAATGACATTCTTGCAGGTATCTTCGAGCCAGCCACGATCGACATTGATCTGGCTATCT
TGCTGACAAAAGCAAGAGAACATAGCGTTGCCTTGGTAGGTCCAGCGGCGGAGGAACTCTTTGATCCGGT
TCCTGAACAGGATCTATTTGAGGCGCTAAATGAAACCTTAACGCTATGGAACTCGCCGCCCGACTGGGCT
GGCGATGAGCGAAATGTAGTGCTTACGTTGTCCCGCATTTGGTACAGCGCAGTAACCGGCAAAATCGCGC
CGAAGGATGTCGCTGCCGACTGGGCAATGGAGCGCCTGCCGGCCCAGTATCAGCCCGTCATACTTGAAGC
TAGACAGGCTTATCTTGGACAAGAAGAAGATCGCTTGGCCTCGCGCGCAGATCAGTTGGAAGAATTTGTC
CACTACGTGAAAGGCGAGATCACCAAGGTAGTCGGCAAATAATGTCTAGCTAGAAATTCGTTCAAGCCGA
CGCCGCTTCGCGGCGCGGCTTAACTCAAGCGTTAGATGCACTAAGCACATAATTGCTCACAGCCAAACTA
TCAGGTCAAGTCTGCTTTTATTATTTTTAAGCGTGCATAATAAGCCCTACACAAATTGGGAGATATATCA
TGCATGACCAAAATCCCTTAACGTGAGTTTTCGTTCCACTGAGCGTCAGACCCCGTAGAAAAGATCAAAG
GATCTTCTTGAGATCCTTTTTTTCTGCGCGTAATCTGCTGCTTGCAAACAAAAAAACCACCGCTACCAGC
GGTGGTTTGTTTGCCGGATCAAGAGCTACCAACTCTTTTTCCGAAGGTAACTGGCTTCAGCAGAGCGCAG
ATACCAAATACTGTCCTTCTAGTGTAGCCGTAGTTAGGCCACCACTTCAAGAACTCTGTAGCACCGCCTA
CATACCTCGCTCTGCTAATCCTGTTACCAGTGGCTGCTGCCAGTGGCGATAAGTCGTGTCTTACCGGGTT
GGACTCAAGACGATAGTTACCGGATAAGGCGCAGCGGTCGGGCTGAACGGGGGGTTCGTGCACACAGCCC
AGCTTGGAGCGAACGACCTACACCGAACTGAGATACCTACAGCGTGAGCTATGAGAAAGCGCCACGCTTC
CCGAAGGGAGAAAGGCGGACAGGTATCCGGTAAGCGGCAGGGTCGGAACAGGAGAGCGCACGAGGGAGCT
TCCAGGGGGAAACGCCTGGTATCTTTATAGTCCTGTCGGGTTTCGCCACCTCTGACTTGAGCGTCGATTT
TTGTGATGCTCGTCAGGGGGGCGGAGCCTATGGAAAAACGCCAGCAACGCGGCCTTTTTACGGTTCCTGG
CCTTTTGCTGGCCTTTTGCTCACATGTTCTTTCCTGCGTTATCCCCTGATTCTGTGGATAACCGTATTAC
CGCCTTTGAGTGAGCTGATACCGCTCGCCGCAGCCGAACGACCGAGCGCAGCGAGTCAGTGAGCGAGGAA
GCGGAAGAGCGCCTGATGCGGTATTTTCTCCTTACGCATCTGTGCGGTATTTCACACCGCATATGGTGCA
CTCTCAGTACAATCTGCTCTGATGCCGCATAGTTAAGCCAGTATACACTCCGCTATCGCTACGTGACTGG
GTCATGGCTGCGCCCCGACACCCGCCAACACCCGCTGACGCGCCCTGACGGGCTTGTCTGCTCCCGGCAT
CCGCTTACAGACAAGCTGTGACCGTCTCCGGGAGCTGCATGTGTCAGAGGTTTTCACCGTCATCACCGAA
ACGCGCGAGGCAGGGTGCCTTGATGTGGGCGCCGGCGGTCGAGTGGCGACGGCGCGGCTTGTCCGCGCCC
TGGTAGATTGCCTGGCCGTAGGCCAGCCATTTTTGAGCGGCCAGCGGCCGCGATAGGCCGACGCGAAGCG
GCGGGGCGTAGGGAGCGCAGCGACCGAAGGGTAGGCGCTTTTTGCAGCTCTTCGGCTGTGCGCTGGCCAG
ACAGTTATGCACAGGCCAGGCGGGTTTTAAGAGTTTTAATAAGTTTTAAAGAGTTTTAGGCGGAAAAATC
GCCTTTTTTCTCTTTTATATCAGTCACTTACATGTGTGACCGGTTCCCAATGTACGGCTTTGGGTTCCCA
ATGTACGGGTTCCGGTTCCCAATGTACGGCTTTGGGTTCCCAATGTACGTGCTATCCACAGGAAAGAGAC
CTTTTCGACCTTTTTCCCCTGCTAGGGCAATTTGCCCTAGCATCTGCTCCGTACATTAGGAACCGGCGGA
TGCTTCGCCCTCGATCAGGTTGCGGTAGCGCATGACTAGGATCGGGCCAGCCTGCCCCGCCTCCTCCTTC
AAATCGTACTCCGGCAGGTCATTTGACCCGATCAGCTTGCGCACGGTGAAACAGAACTTCTTGAACTCTC
CGGCGCTGCCACTGCGTTCGTAGATCGTCTTGAACAACCATCTGGCTTCTGCCTTGCCTGCGGCGCGGCG
TGCCAGGCGGTAGAGAAAACGGCCGATGCCGGGATCGATCAAAAAGTAATCGGGGTGAACCGTCAGCACG
TCCGGGTTCTTGCCTTCTGTGATCTCGCGGTACATCCAATCAGCTAGCTCGATCTCGATGTACTCCGGCC
GCCCGGTTTCGCTCTTTACGATCTTGTAGCGGCTAATCAAGGCTTCACCCTCGGATACCGTCACCAGGCG
GCCGTTCTTGGCCTTCTTCGTACGCTGCATGGCAACGTGCGTGGTGTTTAACCGAATGCAGGTTTCTACC
AGGTCGTCTTTCTGCTTTCCGCCATCGGCTCGCCGGCAGAACTTGAGTACGTCCGCAACGTGTGGACGGA
ACACGCGGCCGGGCTTGTCTCCCTTCCCTTCCCGGTATCGGTTCATGGATTCGGTTAGATGGGAAACCGC
CATCAGTACCAGGTCGTAATCCCACACACTGGCCATGCCGGCCGGCCCTGCGGAAACCTCTACGTGCCCG
TCTGGAAGCTCGTAGCGGATCACCTCGCCAGCTCGTCGGTCACGCTTCGACAGACGGAAAACGGCCACGT
CCATGATGCTGCGACTATCGCGGGTGCCCACGTCATAGAGCATCGGAACGAAAAAATCTGGTTGCTCGTC
GCCCTTGGGCGGCTTCCTAATCGACGGCGCACCGGCTGCCGGCGGTTGCCGGGATTCTTTGCGGATTCGA
TCAGCGGCCGCTTGCCACGATTCACCGGGGCGTGCTTCTGCCTCGATGCGTTGCCGCTGGGCGGCCTGCG
CGGCCTTCAACTTCTCCACCAGGTCATCACCCAGCGCCGCGCCGATTTGTACCGGGCCGGATGGTTTGCG
ACCGCTCACGCCGATTCCTCGGGCTTGGGGGTTCCAGTGCCATTGCAGGGCCGGCAGACAACCCAGCCGC
TTACGCCTGGCCAACCGCCCGTTCCTCCACACATGGGGCATTCCACGGCGTCGGTGCCTGGTTGTTCTTG
ATTTTCCATGCCGCCTCCTTTAGCCGCTAAAATTCATCTACTCATTTATTCATTTGCTCATTTACTCTGG
TAGCTGCGCGATGTATTCAGATAGCAGCTCGGTAATGGTCTTGCCTTGGCGTACCGCGTACATCTTCAGC
TTGGTGTGATCCTCCGCCGGCAACTGAAAGTTGACCCGCTTCATGGCTGGCGTGTCTGCCAGGCTGGCCA
ACGTTGCAGCCTTGCTGCTGCGTGCGCTCGGACGGCCGGCACTTAGCGTGTTTGTGCTTTTGCTCATTTT
CTCTTTACCTCATTAACTCAAATGAGTTTTGATTTAATTTCAGCGGCCAGCGCCTGGACCTCGCGGGCAG
CGTCGCCCTCGGGTTCTGATTCAAGAACGGTTGTGCCGGCGGCGGCAGTGCCTGGGTAGCTCACGCGCTG
CGTGATACGGGACTCAAGAATGGGCAGCTCGTACCCGGCCAGCGCCTCGGCAACCTCACCGCCGATGCGC
GTGCCTTTGATCGCCCGCGACACGACAAAGGCCGCTTGTAGCCTTCCATCCGTGACCTCAATGCGCTGCT
TAACCAGCTCCACCAGGTCGGCGGTGGCCCATATGTCGTAAGGGCTTGGCTGCACCGGAATCAGCACGAA
GTCGGCTGCCTTGATCGCGGACACAGCCAAGTCCGCCGCCTGGGGCGCTCCGTCGATCACTACGAAGTCG
CGCCGGCCGATGGCCTTCACGTCGCGGTCAATCGTCGGGCGGTCGATGCCGACAACGGTTAGCGGTTGAT
CTTCCCGCACGGCCGCCCAATCGCGGGCACTGCCCTGGGGATCGGAATCGACTAACAGAACATCGGCCCC
GGCGAGTTGCAGGGCGCGGGCTAGATGGGTTGCGATGGTCGTCTTGCCTGACCCGCCTTTCTGGTTAAGT
ACAGCGATAACCTTCATGCGTTCCCCTTGCGTATTTGTTTATTTACTCATCGCATCATATACGCAGCGAC
CGCATGACGCAAGCTGTTTTACTCAAATACACATCACCTTTTTAGACGGCGGCGCTCGGTTTCTTCAGCG
GCCAAGCTGGCCGGCCAGGCCGCCAGCTTGGCATCAGACAAACCGGCCAGGATTTCATGCAGCCGCACGG
TTGAGACGTGCGCGGGCGGCTCGAACACGTACCCGGCCGCGATCATCTCCGCCTCGATCTCTTCGGTAAT
GAAAAACGGTTCGTCCTGGCCGTCCTGGTGCGGTTTCATGCTTGTTCCTCTTGGCGTTCATTCTCGGCGG
CCGCCAGGGCGTCGGCCTCGGTCAATGCGTCCTCACGGAAGGCACCGCGCCGCCTGGCCTCGGTGGGCGT
CACTTCCTCGCTGCGCTCAAGTGCGCGGTACAGGGTCGAGCGATGCACGCCAAGCAGTGCAGCCGCCTCT
TTCACGGTGCGGCCTTCCTGGTCGATCAGCTCGCGGGCGTGCGCGATCTGTGCCGGGGTGAGGGTAGGGC
GGGGGCCAAACTTCACGCCTCGGGCCTTGGCGGCCTCGCGCCCGCTCCGGGTGCGGTCGATGATTAGGGA
ACGCTCGAACTCGGCAATGCCGGCGAACACGGTCAACACCATGCGGCCGGCCGGCGTGGTGGTGTCGGCC
CACGGCTCTGCCAGGCTACGCAGGCCCGCGCCGGCCTCCTGGATGCGCTCGGCAATGTCCAGTAGGTCGC
GGGTGCTGCGGGCCAGGCGGTCTAGCCTGGTCACTGTCACAACGTCGCCAGGGCGTAGGTGGTCAAGCAT
CCTGGCCAGCTCCGGGCGGTCGCGCCTGGTGCCGGTGATCTTCTCGGAAAACAGCTTGGTGCAGCCGGCC
GCGTGCAGTTCGGCCCGTTGGTTGGTCAAGTCCTGGTCGTCGGTGCTGACGCGGGCATAGCCCAGCAGGC
CAGCGGCGGCGCTCTTGTTCATGGCGTAATGTCTCCGGTTCTAGTCGCAAGTATTCTACTTTATGCGACT
AAAACACGCGACAAGAAAACGCCAGGAAAAGGGCAGGGCGGCAGCCTGTCGCGTAACTTAGGACTTGTGC
GACATGTCGTTTTCAGAAGACGGCTGCACTGAACGTCAGAAGCCGACTGCACTATAGCAGCGGAGGGGTT
GGATCAAAGTACTTTGATCCCGAGGGGAACCCTGTGGTTGGCATGCACATACAAATGGACGAACGGATAA
ACCT
